>Addgene plasmid #149650 | pBbdCas9S_P0526-sgRNAftsI | depositor full sequence | sequence record 292389 | pBbdCas9S_P0526-sgRNAftsI sequence 11055 bps
CCTGCACTAGATCCCCGGCAAGTTCATCCTTAGGGTTTCCATATCTCTTAAAAAGTCAATTTCTGCTTGA
TTAATTTCTTGTGGATTATTGTTTTTGCGGTTTTTCATTTTTTATCTCCTTGAGTATTGAATTTTTTCTT
ATATATAAATATATAGCAAAAACTATTTTTGCCAACTTTTTTACAAAAAATTTTTTATTAAAACACTTAG
GGCTTTGCTAAATTCTCTTTTAAAAGAACTTAGTAAAGCCCTATGGATTTAAGAACTGATTATACTTACG
TAGTAAAAATACTACAGATATTAATAGTATAGACCATATCAAAATCATAATCAATTTATATTTATCTAAA
ATTGTAGTCCATACAAAATACAAAAAAATTAGGTTTTTCTAAATTCTATTTTAAAAGAACTTAGTAACAC
CTAATCTCTAAATTACTTACAAAATTCTAAAATTAGATTTTTAGTTCTTCATATTTCTTTAAAAGTTTTT
TAAGAAAATCTTTTTGATTTTCAAAAATTTCATGCATCATAAAACTAGTAAATTTGGATTTTTTTTTGTA
AAAATCATAACTTTCTTGGGTTTTAAGTTGAAATCTTAATGGTTTTATTGGATTTTGCCTAGATTTTTTT
AACGCCGGACTTTCTTTATCTTTTATAAAATTATAAGAATTTTTAATACCATTTTCTATTAAATAATCTT
CTTTTATAAGCCCCTCTTGCAGTGCAGTTGCTAATCTTAAATACTTATACGCTTGAGTTTTTGCTACATC
AAAGTCTTTTATAAAATCAAGAAAAGTTTTATAACCATCAAATTTATAATATTGATTATCTTTTATTTCT
TTTAAAATTTTAATATTTTCCACCCTGTGGAATATTTCTTTTTTGAAATTGTCATTTAACTTTTCCTTTA
GTGTCTTGTAATAAGAAATTTTACTTTCATTAATCATTAAATTTTGTTCAACATAAGTATCTATCTTTTT
TGTTAAAACTTTAACAACACGTTTTTTTTCCATAAAAATTTTCCTTTATTTTTGCAACATTTTCCTTAAT
TGATATAATTGTTACTATTTTAGATTTTTTAATATCCACTTAAGAATTAATCCCTCACTAGAATATTTTT
TATTATAGAATTCATATACATGTTTTTCTAAATCTATAAATTTATCAACAATTGCTTTATTATAGGGTGT
ATCTATCTTTTCTTTTCTTAATAATCGTCTCATATTCTTTAAATAACAACAAACACTGCCGGTTTTAAAC
CTAAATTCTATGTAATATATTTTTGAAAAAGTATATACATTTTCAACCCCGTTTATTTCATACTTTACAA
AAACATTATTTATTGGTTTTCTATAACCATAGTAAATGCCTAAAAATTTGTCCCCGTCTTTCATAGGATA
TAGATAAAGTTTTTGAATCTCTGATTTATCTAATAATTTTTCAAAAAAAATTATACACCGCTTTTGTTTG
TTACTAACTACTCTATGCAATGCCTTTAATATTTTTGTGTGATATATATTTTTATCACCTTTTTTTTCTT
TCAGCAGGAAGATACTTTCTTTTGGAAATTTAATTTTTTGTTCATTTATTCTTGCAGCCTTAAGTCCGAT
TTTCATATTTAATCCTTATATAGCCTTTCTATTTAATTCTTTTAAACTCAATAAACTTTTTTGGTTTTTC
ATTAGTTCTAATAATTCGCAATAATATGTGCAAAACACTTTATTGTATTCTATTTTCTTTTGGTTATTCA
AATATTCTTTTATAATTGGCTTTAGAAGTTCAATATTTACTTCTTTTTTTAGTTGTTCAATAAGGATATT
GAAAATGTTTGTTTTTAAATCTTGATAATTTTGTTGAGAATTTTCTTTTTTTCTTTCAATTGACTTCTCT
AATTTACGCTTTATATTGTTTAAATCGCTATATTTATGACTTTCAATAATAAAATGAGGCTTAAATTTGT
AATTTTCGTATATTTTTTGGAAACTTGTTTCTAATTGTTTAGAATTATATTCATTTTTTTCAAATTCTTT
TTGAGTGTTGCATAGAATTTCCTTTAATTTTTCTTGTTTTTCTTTCATACAAGATTTAGTAAAATGTATA
TTTTTATTTTTTAGTAATTTAATTTCTATTATTTTTATGATTTTAAGTATTTTGATTATATTATCTTTAT
CAATATTTAAATTGAATAAAATTGTAAGAAAAATTGAAAGAATTTTTTTACATAAAAAGTTACATTTATT
GAAGTAATTTCTTACTTGATACTTTTCTATTTCATTAATCTTTCTTTCTTCTTTTATATTATTTTTATTA
TTTAAACACTCCTTTAAATCTACACTCCCATTTTTAGTAAATCTATCTTTAAGGCCCCTTGAAACTCTAT
TTTGAAATCTTAAATCTTTTTTTTCTTGAAAGTATTTATAGATTTTTTGGTAACATTCTTTTTTTGAAAA
ATTAAGTTGATAGTATATTTCGGTCCCCAAATTTACCCCTAAGTGTTTGTGATAATTAGTTGTGACTTTA
AATTCTTTTTCTAATTTGTAAAGGTAATTTTGCAGTGTTTTTAGTTTAACGGGTGTTTGACTATTTCTTT
TAAGGTTTTCATTAAAGTAATAGAGTATGTTTTTTTGTGTGTATTTCTTATATGTTTTATTTATGTACGC
TAGTGTTGAGATAAGAACTACTAATTTATACTGTAATTTATTGTAGCAAGTTGTGGTTTTACTGGTTTTG
TTTATATTAGATAAGTTTTCCATTTATAGCTCCTTGAATACCGGATTTTTTATCTATAAAGTATATATAT
CACAATTTTGATTTAAAAGTAAATTCTTTTTTTAAAAATACAAAAATTTTTTATAAATTATATAGACCAT
GATATTGTATTAATACTAATTGATTTTAATTTAAGGTTGAACTAAAATAAACATAGTTTTGTAGAAAATA
ATTTTTCATTATTTTGCTACTTGATATTGGATCGTAAAAATATTAGGGCTTTACAAAGTTCTTTTAAAAG
AGAATTTAGTAAAGCCCTAAGTCTTTTAATAAAAAATTTTTTGTAAAAAAGTTGGCAAAAATAGTTTTTG
CTATATATTTATATATAAGAAAAAATTCAATACTCAAGGAGATAAAAAATGGAAAACTTAAACAATAATC
CACAAAAAATTAATCAAATAAATAAGCAAACTAATTTTATTGGTTTTGAAAATTTTATAGAACTTGATAA
TCAAGTTAATCAAACTAAAGAAAAAAGTAAATTAAGTAAGATAGGTAAGAAATTACCCGGAATAAGCAGT
CAAGTCTAGTCTAGTGCGGCCGGAAACAGCTATGACATGATTACGAATTCGAGCTCCTTGTTTTCAATGA
TAGGTTTTTTAGGTAGAGACTTGTAAGGGTTTGTTCCTGGAATATAATTTTTAGGAATTTTCATATATTT
TACTCCTATTTAACTAGCTAACCTATAATTCTATTATTTTTTTTGTTTTTATGCAATCAATATTGATATT
TTGATTTTTTATGATTAGAATCATCATGAGTGTTATTAAGCATTCTTTGTTTTAGAGCTAGAAATAGCAA
GTTAAAATAAGGCTAGTCCGTTATCAACTTGAAAAAGTGGCACCGAGTCGGTGCTTTTTTTGGCGCGCCA
AATAATGCCCGTGTCCCTGTTGAATAGGGACACGGTTTTTTAACAATTTTTTTATTCCTAGGCCTTAGTG
GCCGGTACCCGGGGATCCTTATTACTGGCCGCTTTCTAGCCTGGATACTTGTCTGGCTAGTTGCATTAGA
GAGTCAGCTAGAGCCCTAGGGCTAGCTGTTTGTGTATTCGGAGCCAGTGTAGTTTTTCTTTTTACTAACG
ATACGGGTAATAATTGATTGCCTTTTACAGCCTGACCTTGAGACAATTGCAAAAGTCTGTCCACAGAGGT
TTGACCTAATAATCTAAAATCTTGTTTGATAGTAGTAAGTGGAGGTATGTAGCAACTAGAATCTTCTGTA
TCATCATAACCCACAACTGAAATATCAGCCCCAACTCTAAGTCCACTTTCAGTAATAGCTCGCATAGCTC
CTAAAGCCATTTGATCATTAGCAACTAACATAGCAGTAGGGACAATGCCTTCATTTAACATTTGCATTGT
TTGCTGAAATCCTGACATAGCAGACCAATCTCCTTCTCTTTCTGCTATTGGTTGTATTTGATTTCTTGTT
AAATACTTGTGCCATCCTGCTAATCTCAATCTGGCACTTACTGAACTTAAGGGACCTGCAAGTAGTGCAA
TTTGTTGATGGCCTAATGCAACAAGGTGTTCAACTCCTAACCTTGTTCCATCTTCGTGAGAAAAAATTAT
AGAGTTTATTGGGGTTTGGTCCGACACATCCAAAAACAATGCTGGAACATTAGTACATGCTGCTTCAACT
GCAATCGCATCTTGGTCATCAAGAGGATAATTAATTATAAGTCCACTAACACGTTGAGCTAATAAATTAT
GTACTGCTGCCTTACAAGCCTCTACACCTGATCTCTCAACCATTGATACAACAACGCTTGCACCAAGTTG
ATCAGCTCTCGATTTAATTGCGGCTACAATTTGACTAGGCGCATGTAATGCAAGTGATGATGTGGCAACT
CCAATTAAAAGTGATTGTTTCCCCGCAAGTTGCTGAGCAACGCGATTTGGTATATAATTCAACTCTGCCA
TAGCTGCTTCAACCTTCTCTCTTGTTTTTGCAGATACATGACTTGCTTGGTTCACAACTCTCGAAACCGT
TTGGTAGCTAACCCCGGCATATTCAGCAACATCATACAAAGTAACAGGTTTCATGGATCATTCCTCCATG
ATAAAATTTAAATTTCTGACTTTGGCAAATCCTTTTGCCTGTTAAAAAGAATAGCACAAAAATTAAAAAA
AAAGAAACGCAAATAGCAATAGCATTAAAAATAATTATTATTATTTATTTCTTTGATTAAAATCAAAAGC
CTTTAATGTATTTTCTTGATCTTTCATGCGCTTAACGGTAAAATCCAAGGTATTAAGTTCACCTTCCACT
TTTCTCTCTCTATCTTCTCTAGAAAATCATAAAAAATTTATTTGCTTTGTGAGCGGATAACAATTATAAT
AGATTCAATTGTGAGCGGATAACAATTTCACACAGAATTCATTAAAGAGGAGAAATTACATATGGATAAG
AAATACTCAATAGGCTTAGCTATCGGCACAAATAGCGTCGGATGGGCGGTGATCACTGATGAATATAAGG
TTCCGTCTAAAAAGTTCAAGGTTCTGGGAAATACAGACCGCCACAGTATCAAAAAAAATCTTATAGGGGC
TCTTTTATTTGACAGTGGAGAGACAGCGGAAGCGACTCGTCTCAAACGGACAGCTCGTAGAAGGTATACA
CGTCGGAAGAATCGTATTTGTTATCTACAGGAGATTTTTTCAAATGAGATGGCGAAAGTAGATGATAGTT
TCTTTCATCGACTTGAAGAGTCTTTTTTGGTGGAAGAAGACAAGAAGCATGAACGTCATCCTATTTTTGG
AAATATAGTAGATGAAGTTGCTTATCATGAGAAATATCCAACTATCTATCATCTGCGAAAAAAATTGGTA
GATTCTACTGATAAAGCGGATTTGCGCTTAATCTATTTGGCCTTAGCGCATATGATTAAGTTTCGTGGTC
ATTTTTTGATTGAGGGAGATTTAAATCCTGATAATAGTGATGTGGACAAACTATTTATCCAGTTGGTACA
AACCTACAATCAATTATTTGAAGAAAACCCTATTAACGCAAGTGGAGTAGATGCTAAAGCGATTCTTTCT
GCACGATTGAGTAAATCAAGACGATTAGAAAATCTCATTGCTCAGCTCCCCGGTGAGAAGAAAAATGGCT
TATTTGGGAATCTCATTGCTTTGTCATTGGGTTTGACCCCTAATTTTAAATCAAATTTTGATTTGGCAGA
AGATGCTAAATTACAGCTTTCAAAAGATACTTACGATGATGATTTAGATAATTTATTGGCGCAAATTGGA
GATCAATATGCTGATTTGTTTTTGGCAGCTAAGAATTTATCAGATGCTATTTTACTTTCAGATATCCTAA
GAGTAAATACTGAAATAACTAAGGCTCCCCTATCAGCTTCAATGATTAAACGCTACGATGAACATCATCA
AGACTTGACTCTTTTAAAAGCTTTAGTTCGACAACAACTTCCAGAAAAGTATAAAGAAATCTTTTTTGAT
CAATCAAAAAACGGATATGCAGGTTATATTGATGGGGGAGCTAGCCAAGAAGAATTTTATAAATTTATCA
AACCAATTTTAGAAAAAATGGATGGTACTGAGGAATTATTGGTGAAACTAAATCGTGAAGATTTGCTGCG
CAAGCAACGGACCTTTGACAACGGCTCTATTCCCCATCAAATTCACTTGGGTGAGCTGCATGCTATTTTG
AGAAGACAAGAAGACTTTTATCCATTTTTAAAAGACAATCGTGAGAAGATTGAAAAAATCTTGACTTTTC
GAATTCCTTATTATGTTGGTCCATTGGCGCGTGGCAATAGTCGTTTTGCATGGATGACTCGGAAGTCTGA
AGAAACAATTACCCCATGGAATTTTGAAGAAGTTGTCGATAAAGGTGCTTCAGCTCAATCATTTATTGAA
CGCATGACAAACTTTGATAAAAATCTTCCAAATGAAAAAGTACTACCAAAACATAGTTTGCTTTATGAGT
ATTTTACGGTTTATAACGAATTGACAAAGGTCAAATATGTTACTGAAGGAATGCGAAAACCAGCATTTCT
TTCAGGTGAACAGAAGAAAGCCATTGTTGATTTACTCTTCAAAACAAATCGAAAAGTAACCGTTAAGCAA
TTAAAAGAAGATTATTTCAAAAAAATAGAATGTTTTGATAGTGTTGAAATTTCAGGAGTTGAAGATAGAT
TTAATGCTTCATTAGGTACCTACCATGATTTGCTAAAAATTATTAAAGATAAAGATTTTTTGGATAATGA
AGAAAATGAAGATATCTTAGAGGATATTGTTTTAACATTGACCTTATTTGAAGATAGGGAGATGATTGAG
GAAAGACTTAAAACATATGCTCACCTCTTTGATGATAAGGTGATGAAACAGCTTAAACGTCGCCGTTATA
CTGGTTGGGGACGTTTGTCTCGAAAATTGATTAATGGTATTAGGGATAAGCAATCTGGCAAAACAATATT
AGATTTTTTGAAATCAGATGGTTTTGCCAATCGCAATTTTATGCAGCTGATCCATGATGATAGTTTGACA
TTTAAAGAAGACATTCAAAAAGCACAAGTGTCTGGACAAGGCGATAGTTTACATGAACATATTGCAAATT
TAGCTGGTAGCCCTGCTATTAAAAAAGGTATTTTACAGACTGTAAAAGTTGTTGATGAATTGGTCAAAGT
AATGGGGCGGCATAAGCCAGAAAATATCGTTATTGAAATGGCACGTGAAAATCAGACAACTCAAAAGGGC
CAGAAAAATTCGCGAGAGCGTATGAAACGAATCGAAGAAGGTATCAAAGAATTAGGAAGTCAGATTCTTA
AAGAGCATCCTGTTGAAAATACTCAATTGCAAAATGAAAAGCTCTATCTCTATTATCTCCAAAATGGAAG
AGACATGTATGTGGACCAAGAATTAGATATTAATCGTTTAAGTGATTATGATGTCGATGCCATTGTTCCA
CAAAGTTTCCTTAAAGACGATTCAATAGACAATAAGGTCTTAACGCGTTCTGATAAAAATCGTGGTAAAT
CGGATAACGTTCCAAGTGAAGAAGTAGTCAAAAAGATGAAAAACTATTGGAGACAACTTCTAAACGCCAA
GTTAATCACTCAACGTAAGTTTGATAATTTAACGAAAGCTGAACGTGGAGGTTTGAGTGAACTTGATAAA
GCTGGTTTTATCAAACGCCAATTGGTTGAAACTCGCCAAATCACTAAGCATGTGGCACAAATTTTGGATA
GTCGCATGAATACTAAATACGATGAAAATGATAAACTTATTCGAGAGGTTAAAGTGATTACCTTAAAATC
TAAATTAGTTTCTGACTTCCGAAAAGATTTCCAATTCTATAAAGTACGTGAGATTAACAATTACCATCAT
GCCCATGATGCGTATCTAAATGCCGTCGTTGGAACTGCTTTGATTAAGAAATATCCAAAACTTGAATCGG
AGTTTGTCTATGGTGATTATAAAGTTTATGATGTTCGTAAAATGATTGCTAAGTCTGAGCAAGAAATAGG
CAAAGCAACCGCAAAATATTTCTTTTACTCTAATATCATGAACTTCTTCAAAACAGAAATTACACTTGCA
AATGGAGAGATTCGCAAACGCCCTCTAATCGAAACTAATGGGGAAACTGGAGAAATTGTCTGGGATAAAG
GGCGAGATTTTGCCACAGTGCGCAAAGTATTGTCCATGCCCCAAGTCAATATTGTCAAGAAAACAGAAGT
ACAGACAGGCGGATTCTCCAAGGAGTCAATTTTACCAAAAAGAAATTCGGACAAGCTTATTGCTCGTAAA
AAAGACTGGGATCCAAAAAAATATGGTGGTTTTGATAGTCCAACGGTAGCTTATTCAGTCCTAGTGGTTG
CTAAGGTGGAAAAAGGGAAATCGAAGAAGTTAAAATCCGTTAAAGAGTTACTAGGGATCACAATTATGGA
AAGAAGTTCCTTTGAAAAAAATCCGATTGACTTTTTAGAAGCTAAAGGATATAAGGAAGTTAAAAAAGAC
TTAATCATTAAACTACCTAAATATAGTCTTTTTGAGTTAGAAAACGGTCGTAAACGGATGCTGGCTAGTG
CCGGAGAATTACAAAAAGGAAATGAGCTGGCTCTGCCAAGCAAATATGTGAATTTTTTATATTTAGCTAG
TCATTATGAAAAGTTGAAGGGTAGTCCAGAAGATAACGAACAAAAACAATTGTTTGTGGAGCAGCATAAG
CATTATTTAGATGAGATTATTGAGCAAATCAGTGAATTTTCTAAGCGTGTTATTTTAGCAGATGCCAATT
TAGATAAAGTTCTTAGTGCATATAACAAACATAGAGACAAACCAATACGTGAACAAGCAGAAAATATTAT
TCATTTATTTACGTTGACGAATCTTGGAGCTCCCGCTGCTTTTAAATATTTTGATACAACAATTGATCGT
AAACGATATACGTCTACAAAAGAAGTTTTAGATGCCACTCTTATCCATCAATCCATCACTGGTCTTTATG
AAACACGCATTGATTTGAGTCAGCTAGGAGGTGACACGCGTTTGGAGCAAGTGAAGTTCTGGAGGGATAA
AAATTAATAAAAGCTTGATCAGATCTCAGCTTTTTTTTGAAGTGCCTGGCAGTAAGTTGAAAAAATTTGA
AATAAACTTGGACTATGTTAATAAAAAAATACAAATTAACGAACAAAAAGATTTGAATTATTATATAATT
TAGTTAAAAGCAATTTTAAATGAGGGAGGTTTCCATATGAGGGAAGCGGTGATCGCCGAAGTATCGACTC
AACTATCAGAGGTAGTTGGCGTCATCGAGCGCCATCTCGAACCGACGTTGCTGGCCGTACATTTGTACGG
CTCCGCAGTGGATGGCGGCCTGAAGCCACACAGTGATATTGATTTGCTGGTTACGGTGACCGTAAGGCTT
GATGAAACAACGCGGCGAGCTTTGATCAACGACCTTTTGGAAACTTCGGCTTCCCCTGGAGAGAGCGAGA
TTCTCCGCGCTGTAGAAGTCACCATTGTTGTGCACGACGACATCATTCCGTGGCGTTATCCAGCTAAGCG
CGAACTGCAATTTGGAGAATGGCAGCGCAATGACATTCTTGCAGGTATCTTCGAGCCAGCCACGATCGAC
ATTGATCTGGCTATCTTGCTGACAAAAGCAAGAGAACATAGCGTTGCCTTGGTAGGTCCAGCGGCGGAGG
AACTCTTTGATCCGGTTCCTGAACAGGATCTATTTGAGGCGCTAAATGAAACCTTAACGCTATGGAACTC
GCCGCCCGACTGGGCTGGCGATGAGCGAAATGTAGTGCTTACGTTGTCCCGCATTTGGTACAGCGCAGTA
ACCGGCAAAATCGCGCCGAAGGATGTCGCTGCCGACTGGGCAATGGAGCGCCTGCCGGCCCAGTATCAGC
CCGTCATACTTGAAGCTAGACAGGCTTATCTTGGACAAGAAGAAGATCGCTTGGCCTCGCGCGCAGATCA
GTTGGAAGAATTTGTCCACTACGTGAAAGGCGAGATCACCAAGGTAGTCGGCAAATAATGACGTCGCCGG
AGCGGTCGAGTTCTGGACCGACCGGCTCGGGTTCTCATGACCAAAATCCCTTAACGTGAGTTTTCGTTCC
ACTGAGCGTCAGACCCCGTAGAAAAGATCAAAGGATCTTCTTGAGATCCTTTTTTTCTGCGCGTAATCTG
CTGCTTGCAAACAAAAAAACCACCGCTACCAGCGGTGGTTTGTTTGCCGGATCAAGAGCTACCAACTCTT
TTTCCGAAGGTAACTGGCTTCAGCAGAGCGCAGATACCAAATACTGTCCTTCTAGTGTAGCCGTAGTTAG
GCCACCACTTCAAGAACTCTGTAGCACCGCCTACATACCTCGCTCTGCTAATCCTGTTACCAGTGGCTGC
TGCCAGTGGCGATAAGTCGTGTCTTACCGGGTTGGACTCAAGACGATAGTTACCGGATAAGGCGCAGCGG
TCGGGCTGAACGGGGGGTTCGTGCACACAGCCCAGCTTGGAGCGAACGACCTACACCGAACTGAGATACC
TACAGCGTGAGCTATGAGAAAGCGCCACGCTTCCCGAAGGGAGAAAGGCGGACAGGTATCCGGTAAGCGG
CAGGGTCGGAACAGGAGAGCGCACGAGGGAGCTTCCAGGGGGAAACGCCTGGTATCTTTATAGTCCTGTC
GGGTTTCGCCACCTCTGACTTGAGCGTCGATTTTTGTGATGCTCGTCAGGGGGGCGGAGCCTATGGAAAA
ACGCCAGCAACGCGGCCTTTTTACGGTTCCTGGGCTTTTGCTGGCCTTTTGCTCACATGTTCTTT
Features (pLannotate 1.2.2; 10 found; start..end, strand, type, name):
   3549..3624    +  misc_RNA       gRNA scaffold: guide RNA scaffold for the Streptococcus pyogenes CRISPR/Cas9 system
   3735..4814    -  CDS            lacI: LACI_ECOLI - Experimental evidence at protein level: Swiss-Prot protein existence level 1. Repressor of the lactose operon. Binds allolactose as an inducer. From Escherichia coli (strain K12).
   4944..5048    -  CDS            fliD (fragment): FLID_BORBU - Protein inferred from homology: Swiss-Prot protein existence level 3. Required for the morphogenesis and for the elongation of the flagellar filament by facilitating polymerization of the flagellin monomers at the tip of growing filament. Forms a capping structure, which prevents flagellin subunits (transported through the central channel of the flagellum) from leaking out without polymerization at the distal end (By similarity). From Borrelia burgdorferi (strain ATCC 35210 / B31 / CIP 102532 / DSM 4680).
   5067..5111    +  promoter       T5 promoter: bacteriophage T5 promoter for E. coli RNA polymerase, with embedded lac operator
   5117..5137    +  protein_bind   lac operator (fragment): The lac repressor binds to the lac operator to inhibit transcription in E. coli. This inhibition can be relieved by adding lactose or isopropyl-β-D-thiogalactopyranoside (IPTG). lac repressor encoded by lacI
   5172..9275    +  CDS            dCas9: catalytically dead mutant of the Cas9 endonuclease from the Streptococcus pyogenes Type II CRISPR/Cas system RNA-guided DNA-binding protein that lacks endonuclease activity due to the D10A mutation in the RuvC catalytic domain and the H840A mutation in the HNH catalytic domain
   9325..9450    +  CDS            hslU (fragment): HSLU_BORBU - Protein inferred from homology: Swiss-Prot protein existence level 3. ATPase subunit of a proteasome-like degradation complex; this subunit has chaperone activity. The binding of ATP and its subsequent hydrolysis by HslU are essential for unfolding of protein substrates subsequently hydrolyzed by HslV. HslU recognizes the N-terminal part of its protein substrates and unfolds these before they are guided to HslV for hydrolysis. From Borrelia burgdorferi (strain ATCC 35210 / B31 / CIP 102532 / DSM 4680).
   9487..10278   +  CDS            SmR: aminoglycoside adenylyltransferase (Murphy, 1985); aadA; confers resistance to spectinomycin and streptomycin
  10280..10326   +  CDS            BleoR (fragment): antibiotic-binding protein; Sh ble from Streptoalloteichus hindustanus; confers resistance to bleomycin, phleomycin, and Zeocin™
  10401..10989   +  rep_origin     ori: high-copy-number ColE1/pMB1/pBR322/pUC origin of replication
