>Addgene plasmid #149650 | pBbdCas9S_P0526-sgRNAftsI | addgene full sequence | sequence record 307060 | Addgene NGS Result
GGCGCGCCAAATAATGCCCGTGTCCCTGTTGAATAGGGACACGGTTTTTTAACAATTTTTTTATTCCTAG
GCCTTAGTGGCCGGTACCCGGGGATCCTTATTACTGGCCGCTTTCTAGCCTGGATACTTGTCTGGCTAGT
TGCATTAGAGAGTCAGCTAGAGCCCTAGGGCTAGCTGTTTGTGTATTCGGAGCCAGTGTAGTTTTTCTTT
TTACTAACGATACGGGTAATAATTGATTGCCTTTTACAGCCTGACCTTGAGACAATTGCAAAAGTCTGTC
CACAGAGGTTTGACCTAATAATCTAAAATCTTGTTTGATAGTAGTAAGTGGAGGTATGTAGCAACTAGAA
TCTTCTGTATCATCATAACCCACAACTGAAATATCAGCCCCAACTCTAAGTCCACTTTCAGTAATAGCTC
GCATAGCTCCTAAAGCCATTTGATCATTAGCAACTAACATAGCAGTAGGGACAATGCCTTCATTTAACAT
TTGCATTGTTTGCTGAAATCCTGACATAGCAGACCAATCTCCTTCTCTTTCTGCTATTGGTTGTATTTGA
TTTCTTGTTAAATACTTGTGCCATCCTGCTAATCTCAATCTGGCACTTACTGAACTTAAGGGACCTGCAA
GTAGTGCAATTTGTTGATGGCCTAATGCAACAAGGTGTTCAACTCCTAACCTTGTTCCATCTTCGTGAGA
AAAAATTATAGAGTTTATTGGGGTTTGGTCCGACACATCCAAAAACAATGCTGGAACATTAGTACATGCT
GCTTCAACTGCAATCGCATCTTGGTCATCAAGAGGATAATTAATTATAAGTCCACTAACACGTTGAGCTA
ATAAATTATGTACTGCTGCCTTACAAGCCTCTACACCTGATCTCTCAACCATTGATACAACAACGCTTGC
ACCAAGTTGATCAGCTCTCGATTTAATTGCGGCTACAATTTGACTAGGCGCATGTAATGCAAGTGATGAT
GTGGCAACTCCAATTAAAAGTGATTGTTTCCCCGCAAGTTGCTGAGCAACGCGATTTGGTATATAATTCA
ACTCTGCCATAGCTGCTTCAACCTTCTCTCTTGTTTTTGCAGATACATGACTTGCTTGGTTCACAACTCT
CGAAACCGTTTGGTAGCTAACCCCGGCATATTCAGCAACATCATACAAAGTAACAGGTTTCATGGATCAT
TCCTCCATGATAAAATTTAAATTTCTGACTTTGGCAAATCCTTTTGCCTGTTAAAAAGAATAGCACAAAA
ATTAAAAAAAAAGAAACGCAAATAGCAATAGCATTAAAAATAATTATTATTATTTATTTCTTTGATTAAA
ATCAAAAGCCTTTAATGTATTTTCTTGATCTTTCATGCGCTTAACGGTAAAATCCAAGGTATTAAGTTCA
CCTTCCACTTTTCTCTCTCTATCTTCTCTAGAAAATCATAAAAAATTTATTTGCTTTGTGAGCGGATAAC
AATTATAATAGATTCAATTGTGAGCGGATAACAATTTCACACAGAATTCATTAAAGAGGAGAAATTACAT
ATGGATAAGAAATACTCAATAGGCTTAGCTATCGGCACAAATAGCGTCGGATGGGCGGTGATCACTGATG
AATATAAGGTTCCGTCTAAAAAGTTCAAGGTTCTGGGAAATACAGACCGCCACAGTATCAAAAAAAATCT
TATAGGGGCTCTTTTATTTGACAGTGGAGAGACAGCGGAAGCGACTCGTCTCAAACGGACAGCTCGTAGA
AGGTATACACGTCGGAAGAATCGTATTTGTTATCTACAGGAGATTTTTTCAAATGAGATGGCGAAAGTAG
ATGATAGTTTCTTTCATCGACTTGAAGAGTCTTTTTTGGTGGAAGAAGACAAGAAGCATGAACGTCATCC
TATTTTTGGAAATATAGTAGATGAAGTTGCTTATCATGAGAAATATCCAACTATCTATCATCTGCGAAAA
AAATTGGTAGATTCTACTGATAAAGCGGATTTGCGCTTAATCTATTTGGCCTTAGCGCATATGATTAAGT
TTCGTGGTCATTTTTTGATTGAGGGAGATTTAAATCCTGATAATAGTGATGTGGACAAACTATTTATCCA
GTTGGTACAAACCTACAATCAATTATTTGAAGAAAACCCTATTAACGCAAGTGGAGTAGATGCTAAAGCG
ATTCTTTCTGCACGATTGAGTAAATCAAGACGATTAGAAAATCTCATTGCTCAGCTCCCCGGTGAGAAGA
AAAATGGCTTATTTGGGAATCTCATTGCTTTGTCATTGGGTTTGACCCCTAATTTTAAATCAAATTTTGA
TTTGGCAGAAGATGCTAAATTACAGCTTTCAAAAGATACTTACGATGATGATTTAGATAATTTATTGGCG
CAAATTGGAGATCAATATGCTGATTTGTTTTTGGCAGCTAAGAATTTATCAGATGCTATTTTACTTTCAG
ATATCCTAAGAGTAAATACTGAAATAACTAAGGCTCCCCTATCAGCTTCAATGATTAAACGCTACGATGA
ACATCATCAAGACTTGACTCTTTTAAAAGCTTTAGTTCGACAACAACTTCCAGAAAAGTATAAAGAAATC
TTTTTTGATCAATCAAAAAACGGATATGCAGGTTATATTGATGGGGGAGCTAGCCAAGAAGAATTTTATA
AATTTATCAAACCAATTTTAGAAAAAATGGATGGTACTGAGGAATTATTGGTGAAACTAAATCGTGAAGA
TTTGCTGCGCAAGCAACGGACCTTTGACAACGGCTCTATTCCCCATCAAATTCACTTGGGTGAGCTGCAT
GCTATTTTGAGAAGACAAGAAGACTTTTATCCATTTTTAAAAGACAATCGTGAGAAGATTGAAAAAATCT
TGACTTTTCGAATTCCTTATTATGTTGGTCCATTGGCGCGTGGCAATAGTCGTTTTGCATGGATGACTCG
GAAGTCTGAAGAAACAATTACCCCATGGAATTTTGAAGAAGTTGTCGATAAAGGTGCTTCAGCTCAATCA
TTTATTGAACGCATGACAAACTTTGATAAAAATCTTCCAAATGAAAAAGTACTACCAAAACATAGTTTGC
TTTATGAGTATTTTACGGTTTATAACGAATTGACAAAGGTCAAATATGTTACTGAAGGAATGCGAAAACC
AGCATTTCTTTCAGGTGAACAGAAGAAAGCCATTGTTGATTTACTCTTCAAAACAAATCGAAAAGTAACC
GTTAAGCAATTAAAAGAAGATTATTTCAAAAAAATAGAATGTTTTGATAGTGTTGAAATTTCAGGAGTTG
AAGATAGATTTAATGCTTCATTAGGTACCTACCATGATTTGCTAAAAATTATTAAAGATAAAGATTTTTT
GGATAATGAAGAAAATGAAGATATCTTAGAGGATATTGTTTTAACATTGACCTTATTTGAAGATAGGGAG
ATGATTGAGGAAAGACTTAAAACATATGCTCACCTCTTTGATGATAAGGTGATGAAACAGCTTAAACGTC
GCCGTTATACTGGTTGGGGACGTTTGTCTCGAAAATTGATTAATGGTATTAGGGATAAGCAATCTGGCAA
AACAATATTAGATTTTTTGAAATCAGATGGTTTTGCCAATCGCAATTTTATGCAGCTGATCCATGATGAT
AGTTTGACATTTAAAGAAGACATTCAAAAAGCACAAGTGTCTGGACAAGGCGATAGTTTACATGAACATA
TTGCAAATTTAGCTGGTAGCCCTGCTATTAAAAAAGGTATTTTACAGACTGTAAAAGTTGTTGATGAATT
GGTCAAAGTAATGGGGCGGCATAAGCCAGAAAATATCGTTATTGAAATGGCACGTGAAAATCAGACAACT
CAAAAGGGCCAGAAAAATTCGCGAGAGCGTATGAAACGAATCGAAGAAGGTATCAAAGAATTAGGAAGTC
AGATTCTTAAAGAGCATCCTGTTGAAAATACTCAATTGCAAAATGAAAAGCTCTATCTCTATTATCTCCA
AAATGGAAGAGACATGTATGTGGACCAAGAATTAGATATTAATCGTTTAAGTGATTATGATGTCGATGCC
ATTGTTCCACAAAGTTTCCTTAAAGACGATTCAATAGACAATAAGGTCTTAACGCGTTCTGATAAAAATC
GTGGTAAATCGGATAACGTTCCAAGTGAAGAAGTAGTCAAAAAGATGAAAAACTATTGGAGACAACTTCT
AAACGCCAAGTTAATCACTCAACGTAAGTTTGATAATTTAACGAAAGCTGAACGTGGAGGTTTGAGTGAA
CTTGATAAAGCTGGTTTTATCAAACGCCAATTGGTTGAAACTCGCCAAATCACTAAGCATGTGGCACAAA
TTTTGGATAGTCGCATGAATACTAAATACGATGAAAATGATAAACTTATTCGAGAGGTTAAAGTGATTAC
CTTAAAATCTAAATTAGTTTCTGACTTCCGAAAAGATTTCCAATTCTATAAAGTACGTGAGATTAACAAT
TACCATCATGCCCATGATGCGTATCTAAATGCCGTCGTTGGAACTGCTTTGATTAAGAAATATCCAAAAC
TTGAATCGGAGTTTGTCTATGGTGATTATAAAGTTTATGATGTTCGTAAAATGATTGCTAAGTCTGAGCA
AGAAATAGGCAAAGCAACCGCAAAATATTTCTTTTACTCTAATATCATGAACTTCTTCAAAACAGAAATT
ACACTTGCAAATGGAGAGATTCGCAAACGCCCTCTAATCGAAACTAATGGGGAAACTGGAGAAATTGTCT
GGGATAAAGGGCGAGATTTTGCCACAGTGCGCAAAGTATTGTCCATGCCCCAAGTCAATATTGTCAAGAA
AACAGAAGTCCAGACAGGCGGATTCTCCAAGGAGTCAATTTTACCAAAAAGAAATTCGGACAAGCTTATT
GCTCGTAAAAAAGACTGGGATCCAAAAAAATATGGTGGTTTTGATAGTCCAACGGTAGCTTATTCAGTCC
TAGTGGTTGCTAAGGTGGAAAAAGGGAAATCGAAGAAGTTAAAATCCGTTAAAGAGTTACTAGGGATCAC
AATTCTGGAAAGAAGTTCCTTTGAAAAAAATCCGATTGACTTTTTAGAAGCTAAAGGATATAAGGAAGTT
AAAAAAGACTTAATCATTAAACTACCTAAATATAGTCTTTTTGAGTTAGAAAACGGTCGTAAACGGATGC
TGGCTAGTGCCGGAGAATTACAAAAAGGAAATGAGCTGGCTCTGCCAAGCAAATATGTGAATTTTTTATA
TTTAGCTAGTCATTATGAAAAGTTGAAGGGTAGTCCAGAAGATAACGAACAAAAACAATTGTTTGTGGAG
CAGCATAAGCATTATTTAGATGAGATTATTGAGCAAATCAGTGAATTTTCTAAGCGTGTTATTTTAGCAG
ATGCCAATTTAGATAAAGTTCTTAGTGCATATAACAAACATAGAGACAAACCAATACGTGAACAAGCAGA
AAATATTATTCATTTATTTACGTTGACGAATCTTGGAGCTCCCGCTGCTTTTAAATATTTTGATACAACA
ATTGATCGTAAACGATATACGTCTACAAAAGAAGTTTTAGATGCCACTCTTATCCATCAATCCATCACTG
GTCTTTATGAAACACGCATTGATTTGAGTCAGCTAGGAGGTGACTAATAAAAGCTTGATCAGATCTCAGC
TTTTTTTTGAAGTGCCTGGCAGTAAGTTGAAAAAATTTGAAATAAACTTGGACTATGTTAATAAAAAAAT
ACAAATTAACGAACAAAAAGATTTGAATTATTATATAATTTAGTTAAAAGCAATTTTAAATGAGGGAGGT
TTCCATATGAGGGAAGCGGTGATCGCCGAAGTATCGACTCAACTATCAGAGGTAGTTGGCGTCATCGAGC
GCCATCTCGAACCGACGTTGCTGGCCGTACATTTGTACGGCTCCGCAGTGGATGGCGGCCTGAAGCCACA
CAGTGATATTGATTTGCTGGTTACGGTGACCGTAAGGCTTGATGAAACAACGCGGCGAGCTTTGATCAAC
GACCTTTTGGAAACTTCGGCTTCCCCTGGAGAGAGCGAGATTCTCCGCGCTGTAGAAGTCACCATTGTTG
TGCACGACGACATCATTCCGTGGCGTTATCCAGCTAAGCGCGAACTGCAATTTGGAGAATGGCAGCGCAA
TGACATTCTTGCAGGTATCTTCGAGCCAGCCACGATCGACATTGATCTGGCTATCTTGCTGACAAAAGCA
AGAGAACATAGCGTTGCCTTGGTAGGTCCAGCGGCGGAGGAACTCTTTGATCCGGTTCCTGAACAGGATC
TATTTGAGGCGCTAAATGAAACCTTAACGCTATGGAACTCGCCGCCCGACTGGGCTGGCGATGAGCGAAA
TGTAGTGCTTACGTTGTCCCGCATTTGGTACAGCGCAGTAACCGGCAAAATCGCGCCGAAGGATGTCGCT
GCCGACTGGGCAATGGAGCGCCTGCCGGCCCAGTATCAGCCCGTCATACTTGAAGCTAGACAGGCTTATC
TTGGACAAGAAGAAGATCGCTTGGCCTCGCGCGCAGATCAGTTGGAAGAATTTGTCCACTACGTGAAAGG
CGAGATCACCAAGGTAGTCGGCAAATAATGACGTCGCCGGAGCGGTCGAGTTCTGGACCGACCGGCTCGG
GTTCTCATGACCAAAATCCCTTAACGTGAGTTTTCGTTCCACTGAGCGTCAGACCCCGTAGAAAAGATCA
AAGGATCTTCTTGAGATCCTTTTTTTCTGCGCGTAATCTGCTGCTTGCAAACAAAAAAACCACCGCTACC
AGCGGTGGTTTGTTTGCCGGATCAAGAGCTACCAACTCTTTTTCCGAAGGTAACTGGCTTCAGCAGAGCG
CAGATACCAAATACTGTTCTTCTAGTGTAGCCGTAGTTAGGCCACCACTTCAAGAACTCTGTAGCACCGC
CTACATACCTCGCTCTGCTAATCCTGTTACCAGTGGCTGCTGCCAGTGGCGATAAGTCGTGTCTTACCGG
GTTGGACTCAAGACGATAGTTACCGGATAAGGCGCAGCGGTCGGGCTGAACGGGGGGTTCGTGCACACAG
CCCAGCTTGGAGCGAACGACCTACACCGAACTGAGATACCTACAGCGTGAGCTATGAGAAAGCGCCACGC
TTCCCGAAGGGAGAAAGGCGGACAGGTATCCGGTAAGCGGCAGGGTCGGAACAGGAGAGCGCACGAGGGA
GCTTCCAGGGGGAAACGCCTGGTATCTTTATAGTCCTGTCGGGTTTCGCCACCTCTGACTTGAGCGTCGA
TTTTTGTGATGCTCGTCAGGGGGGCGGAGCCTATGGAAAAACGCCAGCAACGCGGCCTTTTTACGGTTCC
TGGCCTTTTGCTGGCCTTTTGCTCACATGTTCTTTCCTGCACTAGATCCCCGGCAAGTTCATCCTTAGGG
TTTTCATATCTCTTAAAAAGTCAATTTCTGCTTGATTAATTTCTTGTGGATTATTGTTTTTGCGGTTTTT
CATTTTTTATCTCCTTGAGTATTGAATTTTTTCTTATATATAAATATATAGCAAAAACTATTTTTGCCAA
CTTTTTTACAAAAAATTTTTTATTAAAACACTTAGGGCTTTGCTAAATTCTCTTTTAAAAGAACTTAGTA
AAGCCCTATGGATTTAAGAACTGATTATACTTACGTAGTAAAAATACTACAGATATTAATAGTATAGACC
ATATCAAAATCATAATCAATTTATATTTATCTAAAATTGTAGTCCATACAAAATACAAAAAAATTAGGTT
TTTCTAAATTCTATTTTAAAAGAACTTAGTAACACCTAATCTCTAAATTACTTACAAAATTCTAAAATTA
GATTTTTAGTTCTTCATATTTCTTTAAAAGTTTTTTAAGAAAATCTTTTTGATTTTCAAAAATTTCATGC
ATCATAAAACTAGTAAATTTGGATTTTTTTTTGTAAAAATCATAACTTTCTTGGGTTTTAAGTTGAAATC
TTAATGGTTTTATTGGATTTTGCCTAGATTTTTTTAACGCCGGACTTTCTTTATCTTTTATAAAATTATA
AGAATTTTTAATACCATTTTCTATTAAATAATCTTCTTTTATAAGCCCCTCTTGCAGTGCAGTTGCTAAT
CTTAAATACTTATACGCTTGAGTTTTTGCTACATCAAAGTCTTTTATAAAATCAAGAAAAGTTTTATAAC
CATCAAATTTATAATATTGATTATCTTTTATTTCTTTTAAAATTTTAATATTTTCCACCCTGTGGAATAT
TTCTTTTTTGAAATTGTCATTTAACTTTTCCTTTAGTGTCTTGTAATAAGAAATTTTACTTTCATTAATC
ATTAAATTTTGTTCAACATAAGTATCTATCTTTTTTGTTAAAACTTTAACAACACGTTTTTTTTCCATAA
AAATTTTCCTTTATTTTTGCAACATTTTCCTTAATTGATATAATTGTTACTATTTTAGATTTTTTAATAT
CCACTTAAGAATTAATCCCTCACTAGAATATTTTTTATTATAGAATTCATATACATGTTTTTCTAAATCT
ATAAATTTATCAACAATTGCTTTATTATAGGGTGTATCTATCTTTTCTTTTCTTAATAATCGTCTCATAT
TCTTTAAATAACAACAAACACTGCCGGTTTTAAACCTAAATTCTATGTAATATATTTTTGAAAAAGTATA
TACATTTTCAACCCCGTTTATTTCATACTTTACAAAAACATTATTTATTGGTTTTCTATAACCATAGTAA
ATGCCTAAAAATTTGTCCCCGTCTTTCATAGGATATAGATAAAGTTTTTGAATCTCTGATTTATCTAATA
ATTTTTCAAAAAAAATTATACACCGCTTTTGTTTGTTACTAACTACTCTATGCAATGCCTTTAATATTTT
TGTGTGATATATATTTTTATCACCTTTTTTTTCTTTCAGCAGGAAGATACTTTCTTTTGGAAATTTAATT
TTTTGTTCATTTATTCTTGCAGCCTTAAGTCCGATTTTCATATTTAATCCTTATATAGCCTTTCTATTTA
ATTCTTTTAAACTCAATAAACTTTTTTGGTTTTTCATTAGTTCTAATAATTCGCAATAATATGTGCAAAA
CACTTTATTGTATTCTATTTTCTTTTGGTTATTCAAATATTCTTTTATAATTGGCTTTAGAAGTTCAATA
TTTACTTCTTTTTTTAGTTGTTCAATAAGGATATTGAAAATGTTTGTTTTTAAATCTTGATAATTTTGTT
GAGAATTTTCTTTTTTTCTTTCAATTGACTTCTCTAATTTACGCTTTATATTGTTTAAATCGCTATATTT
ATGACTTTCAATAATAAAATGAGGCTTAAATTTGTAATTTTCGTATATTTTTTGGAAACTTGTTTCTAAT
TGTTTAGAATTATATTCATTTTTTTCAAATTCTTTTTGAGTGTTGCATAGAATTTCCTTTAATTTTTCTT
GTTTTTCTTTCATACAAGATTTAGTAAAATGTATATTTTTATTTTTTAGTAATTTAATTTCTATTATTTT
TATGATTTTAAGTATTTTGATTATATTATCTTTATCAATATTTAAATTGAATAAAATTGTAAGAAAAATT
GAAAGAATTTTTTTACATAAAAAGTTACATTTATTGAAGTAATTTCTTACTTGATACTTTTCTATTTCAT
TAATCTTTCTTTCTTCTTTTATATTATTTTTATTATTTAAACACTCCTTTAAATCTACACTCCCATTTTT
AGTAAATCTATCTTTAAGGCCCCTTGAAACTCTATTTTGAAATCTTAAATCTTTTTTTTCTTGAAAGTAT
TTATAGATTTTTTGGTAACATTCTTTTTTTGAAAAATTAAGTTGATAGTATATTTCGGTCCCCAAATTTA
CCCCTAAGTGTTTGTGATAATTAGTTGTGACTTTAAATTCTTTTTCTAATTTGTAAAGGTAATTTTGCAG
TGTTTTTAGTTTAACGGGTGTTTGACTATTTCTTTTAAGGTTTTCATTAAAGTAATAGAGTATGTTTTTT
TGTGTGTATTTCTTATATGTTTTATTTATGTACGCTAGTGTTGAGATAAGGACTACTAATTTATACTGTA
ATTTATTGTAGCAAGTTGTGGTTTTACTGGTTTTGTTTATATTAGATAAGTTTTCCATTTATAGCTCCTT
GAATACCGGATTTTTTATCTATAAAGTATATATATCACAATTTTGATTTAAAAGTAAATTCTTTTTTTAA
AAATACAAAAATTTTTTATAAATTATATAGACCATGATATTGTATTAATACTAATTGATTTTAATTTAAG
GTTGAACTAAAATAAACATAGTTTTGTAGAAAATAATTTTTCATTATTTTGCTACTTGATATTGGATCGT
AAAAATATTAGGGCTTTACAAAGTTCTTTTAAAAGAGAATTTAGTAAAGCCCTAAGTCTTTTAATAAAAA
ATTTTTTGTAAAAAAGTTGGCAAAAATAGTTTTTGCTATATATTTATATATAAGAAAAAATTCAATACTC
AAGGAGATAAAAAATGGAAAACTTAAACAATAATCCACAAAAAATTAATCAAATAAATAAGCAAACTAAT
TTTATTGGTTTTGAAAATTTTATAGAACTTGATAATCAAGTTAATCAAACTAAAGAAAAAAGTAAATTAA
GTAAGATAGGTAAGAAATTACCCGGAATAAGCAGTCAAGTCTAGTGCGGCCGGAAACAGCTATGACATGA
TTACGAATTCGAGCTCCTTGTTTTCAATGATAGGTTTTTTAGGTAGAGACTTGTAAGGGTTTGTTCCTGG
AATATAATTTTTAGGAATTTTCATATATTTTACTCCTATTTAACTAGCTAACCTATAATTCTATTATTTT
TTTTGTTTTTATGCAATCAATATTGATATTTTGATTTTTTATGATTAGAATCATCATGAGTGTTATTAAG
CATTCTTTGTTTTAGAGCTAGAAATAGCAAGTTAAAATAAGGCTAGTCCGTTATCAACTTGAAAAAGTGG
CACCGAGTCGGTGCTTTTTTT
Features (pLannotate 1.2.2; 10 found; start..end, strand, type, name):
    104..1183    -  CDS            lacI: LACI_ECOLI - Experimental evidence at protein level: Swiss-Prot protein existence level 1. Repressor of the lactose operon. Binds allolactose as an inducer. From Escherichia coli (strain K12).
   1313..1417    -  CDS            fliD (fragment): FLID_BORBU - Protein inferred from homology: Swiss-Prot protein existence level 3. Required for the morphogenesis and for the elongation of the flagellar filament by facilitating polymerization of the flagellin monomers at the tip of growing filament. Forms a capping structure, which prevents flagellin subunits (transported through the central channel of the flagellum) from leaking out without polymerization at the distal end (By similarity). From Borrelia burgdorferi (strain ATCC 35210 / B31 / CIP 102532 / DSM 4680).
   1436..1480    +  promoter       T5 promoter: bacteriophage T5 promoter for E. coli RNA polymerase, with embedded lac operator
   1486..1506    +  protein_bind   lac operator (fragment): The lac repressor binds to the lac operator to inhibit transcription in E. coli. This inhibition can be relieved by adding lactose or isopropyl-β-D-thiogalactopyranoside (IPTG). lac repressor encoded by lacI
   1541..5645    +  CDS            dCas9 (fragment): catalytically dead mutant of the Cas9 endonuclease from the Streptococcus pyogenes Type II CRISPR/Cas system RNA-guided DNA-binding protein that lacks endonuclease activity due to the D10A mutation in the RuvC catalytic domain and the H840A mutation in the HNH catalytic domain
   5655..5780    +  CDS            hslU (fragment): HSLU_BORBU - Protein inferred from homology: Swiss-Prot protein existence level 3. ATPase subunit of a proteasome-like degradation complex; this subunit has chaperone activity. The binding of ATP and its subsequent hydrolysis by HslU are essential for unfolding of protein substrates subsequently hydrolyzed by HslV. HslU recognizes the N-terminal part of its protein substrates and unfolds these before they are guided to HslV for hydrolysis. From Borrelia burgdorferi (strain ATCC 35210 / B31 / CIP 102532 / DSM 4680).
   5817..6608    +  CDS            SmR: aminoglycoside adenylyltransferase (Murphy, 1985); aadA; confers resistance to spectinomycin and streptomycin
   6610..6656    +  CDS            BleoR (fragment): antibiotic-binding protein; Sh ble from Streptoalloteichus hindustanus; confers resistance to bleomycin, phleomycin, and Zeocin™
   6731..7319    +  rep_origin     ori: high-copy-number ColE1/pMB1/pBR322/pUC origin of replication
  10929..11004   +  misc_RNA       gRNA scaffold: guide RNA scaffold for the Streptococcus pyogenes CRISPR/Cas9 system
