[The description below was written by a language model from this plasmid's Addgene catalogue record and pLannotate feature annotations shown in this document.]
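Description:
pBbdCas9S_P0526-sgRNAftsI is an all-in-one CRISPR interference plasmid built on the pBbdCas9S backbone for knocking down expression of the ftsI gene in Borrelia burgdorferi. It is propagated in E. coli through a high-copy ColE1/pUC-type origin and selected with spectinomycin via an aadA (SmR) aminoglycoside adenylyltransferase gene. A stretch of roughly 3.5 kb between the E. coli origin and the sgRNA cassette carries no annotation. Elements for maintenance in B. burgdorferi may lie there, but the record does not state this.

The payload has three expression units. Catalytically dead S. pyogenes Cas9 (D10A/H840A), which binds DNA under guide RNA direction without cutting, sits downstream of the annotated T5 promoter and lac operator. This arrangement corresponds to the catalogue's PpQE30 promoter and makes dCas9 expression repressible by LacI and inducible with IPTG. The lacI repressor gene is encoded divergently on the opposite strand. By elimination it is the gene most likely driven by the listed PflaB promoter, although the record does not explicitly assign promoters to genes. The short fliD and hslU fragments annotated upstream of lacI and of the SmR gene are probably pieces of native Borrelia regulatory regions rather than functional coding sequences. The name indicates that the ftsI-targeting spacer, fused to the S. pyogenes gRNA scaffold, is expressed from the P0526 promoter.

On induction, the dCas9–sgRNA complex binds ftsI and blocks its transcription, allowing selective depletion of this gene product. The depositor sequence (11,055 nt) and the sequencing-derived record (11,011 nt) have the same feature order but differ slightly in length, with dCas9 scored as a fragment in the latter.
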