Addgene plasmid #149650: pBbdCas9S_P0526-sgRNAftsI
Purpose: all-in-one CRISPRi vector for targeting B. burgdorferi ftsI
Depositing lab: Christine Jacobs-Wagner. Depositing organization: Yale University. Publication: A CRISPR interference platform for selective downregulation of gene expression in Borrelia burgdorferi. Takacs CN, Scott M, Chang Y, Kloos ZA, Irnov I, Rosa PA, Liu J, Jacobs-Wagner C. Appl Environ Microbiol. 2020 Nov 30. pii: AEM.02519-20. doi: 10.1128/AEM.02519-20. PubMed 33257311.
Backbone
  Vector backbone: pBbdCas9S
  Backbone manufacturer: CJW lab
  Vector type: Bacterial Expression, CRISPR
Growth in bacteria
  Bacterial resistance: Spectinomycin, 50 μg/mL
  Growth temperature: 30°C
  Growth strain: NEB 5-alpha F' Iq
  Copy number: High Copy
Gene/Insert
  Gene/Insert name: dCas9, lacI, sgRNAftsI
  gRNA/shRNA sequence: AGTGTTATTAAGCATTCTTT
  Species: Synthetic
  Promoter: PflaB, PpQE30, P0526
  Cloning method: Restriction Enzyme; 5′ cloning site Unknown (unknown if destroyed); 3′ cloning site Unknown (unknown if destroyed)
  Sequencing primers: 5′ Unknown
Terms and licenses: Academic/Nonprofit Terms; Industry Terms: Not Available to Industry
How to cite: pBbdCas9S_P0526-sgRNAftsI was a gift from Christine Jacobs-Wagner (Addgene plasmid # 149650 ; http://n2t.net/addgene:149650 ; RRID:Addgene_149650)
